Addgene plasmid #105148: pFA6a-3GFP-kanMX6
Purpose: Yeast gene targeting
Depositing lab: David Kovar & Thomas Pollard & Jian-Qiu Wu. Depositing organization: Yale University. Publication: Assembly of the cytokinetic contractile ring from a broad band of nodes in fission yeast. Wu JQ, Sirotkin V, Kovar DR, Lord M, Beltzner CC, Kuhn JR, Pollard TD. J Cell Biol. 2006 Jul 31;174(3):391-402. doi: 10.1083/jcb.200602032. Epub 2006 Jul 24. PubMed 16864655.
Backbone
  Vector backbone: pFA6a
  Backbone size w/o insert (bp): 4170
  Vector type: Bacterial Expression, Yeast Expression
  Selectable markers: KanMX6 (select with G418)
Growth in bacteria
  Bacterial resistance: Ampicillin, 100 μg/mL
  Growth temperature: 37°C
  Growth strain: DH5alpha
  Copy number: High Copy
Gene/Insert
  Gene/Insert name: 3GFP-kanMX6 (alt name: triple GFP)
  Insert size (bp): 2160
  Tag / fusion protein: 3GFP (C terminal on insert)
  Cloning method: Restriction Enzyme; 5′ cloning site PacI (not destroyed); 3′ cloning site AscI (not destroyed)
Terms and licenses: Academic/Nonprofit Terms; Industry Terms: Not Available to Industry
Depositor comments: The sizes of backbone and inserts are approximate, and do not include the selectable marker.
How to cite: pFA6a-3GFP-kanMX6 was a gift from David Kovar & Thomas Pollard & Jian-Qiu Wu (Addgene plasmid # 105148 ; http://n2t.net/addgene:105148 ; RRID:Addgene_105148)
