[The description below was written by a language model from this plasmid's Addgene catalogue record and pLannotate feature annotations shown in this document.]
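Description:
pFA6a-3GFP-kanMX6 is a yeast gene-targeting template plasmid built on the pFA6a backbone. It is maintained in E. coli through a high-copy ColE1/pUC-type origin and an ampicillin resistance gene (β-lactamase with its own promoter). The feature table shows no yeast replication origin or centromere, which fits a module plasmid that serves as a source of DNA for chromosomal integration rather than an episomal yeast vector. SP6 and T7 phage promoters flank the cassette, and short lacI, rop and bom fragments are backbone remnants with no evident function here.

The payload is three tandem copies of a GFP coding sequence, annotated as GFPmut3 (a rapidly maturing Aequorea victoria variant). They are separated by only a few bases, consistent with a single continuous triple-GFP reading frame. This is followed by the S. cerevisiae ADH1 transcription terminator and then the kanMX marker, which confers G418 resistance in yeast. No promoter is annotated upstream of the GFP repeats. The tag is therefore meant to be fused in frame to the 3′ end of a chromosomal gene, so that the fusion protein is expressed from the gene's native promoter and terminated by the ADH1 element. The triple GFP lies between retained PacI and AscI sites, so the tag can be exchanged within the module.

The record gives the purpose simply as yeast gene targeting, and the associated publication concerns contractile ring assembly in fission yeast. Three GFP copies would be expected to give a brighter signal per tagged molecule, which is useful for imaging low-abundance proteins at endogenous levels. The depositor notes that the listed backbone and insert sizes are approximate; the sequenced record is 6,367 nt.
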