Features (pLannotate 1.2.2; 13 found; start..end, strand, type, name):
     24..42      +  promoter       SP6 promoter: promoter for bacteriophage SP6 RNA polymerase
    124..837     +  CDS            GFPmut3: GFPmut3 is a basic (constitutively fluorescent) green fluorescent protein published in 1996, derived from Aequorea victoria. It is reported to be a very rapidly-maturing weak dimer.
    844..1557    +  CDS            GFPmut3: GFPmut3 is a basic (constitutively fluorescent) green fluorescent protein published in 1996, derived from Aequorea victoria. It is reported to be a very rapidly-maturing weak dimer.
   1564..2277    +  CDS            GFPmut3: GFPmut3 is a basic (constitutively fluorescent) green fluorescent protein published in 1996, derived from Aequorea victoria. It is reported to be a very rapidly-maturing weak dimer.
   2322..2509    +  terminator     ADH1 terminator: S. cerevisiae ADH1; transcription terminator for the S. cerevisiae alcohol dehydrogenase 1 (ADH1) gene
   2584..3940    +  gene           kanMX: yeast selectable marker conferring kanamycin resistance (Wach et al., 1994)
   4045..4063    -  promoter       T7 promoter: promoter for bacteriophage T7 RNA polymerase
   4085..4138    -  CDS            lacI (fragment): lac repressor; lacI; The lac repressor binds to the lac operator to inhibit transcription in E. coli. This inhibition can be relieved by adding lactose or isopropyl-β-D-thiogalactopyranoside (IPTG).
   4321..4909    -  rep_origin     ori: high-copy-number ColE1/pMB1/pBR322/pUC origin of replication
   5080..5940    -  CDS            AmpR: β-lactamase; bla; confers resistance to ampicillin, carbenicillin, and related antibiotics
   5941..6045    -  promoter       AmpR promoter: bla
   6140..6175    +  CDS            rop (fragment): Rop protein, which maintains plasmids at low copy number; rop
   6277..6328    +  misc_feature   bom (fragment): basis of mobility region from pBR322
>Addgene plasmid #105148 | pFA6a-3GFP-kanMX6 | addgene full sequence | sequence record 204147 | Addgene NGS Result
ACCTTATGTATCATACACATACGATTTAGGTGACACTATAGAACGCGGCCGCCAGCTGAAGCTTCGTACG
CTGCAGGTCGACGGATCCCCGGGTTAATTAACGGAACAAAAGCTGGAGGATCCATGTCTAAAGGTGAAGA
ATTATTCACTGGTGTTGTCCCAATTTTGGTTGAATTAGATGGTGATGTTAATGGTCACAAATTTTCTGTC
TCCGGTGAAGGTGAAGGTGATGCTACTTACGGTAAATTGACCTTAAAATTTATTTGTACTACTGGTAAAT
TGCCAGTTCCATGGCCAACCTTAGTCACTACTTTCGGTTATGGTGTTCAATGTTTTGCGAGATACCCAGA
TCATATGAAACAACATGACTTTTTCAAGTCTGCCATGCCAGAAGGTTATGTTCAAGAAAGAACTATTTTT
TTCAAAGATGACGGTAACTACAAGACCAGAGCTGAAGTCAAGTTTGAAGGTGATACCTTAGTTAATAGAA
TCGAATTAAAAGGTATTGATTTTAAAGAAGATGGTAACATTTTAGGTCACAAATTGGAATACAACTATAA
CTCTCACAATGTTTACATCATGGCTGACAAACAAAAGAATGGTATCAAAGTTAACTTCAAAATTAGACAC
AACATTGAAGATGGTTCTGTTCAATTAGCTGACCATTATCAACAAAATACTCCAATTGGTGATGGTCCAG
TCTTGTTACCAGACAACCATTACTTATCCACTCAATCTGCCTTATCCAAAGATCCAAACGAAAAGAGAGA
CCACATGGTCTTGTTAGAATTTGTTACTGCTGCTGGTATTACCCATGGTATGGATGAATTGTACAAAAGA
TCCATGTCTAAAGGTGAAGAATTATTCACTGGTGTTGTCCCAATTTTGGTTGAATTAGATGGTGATGTTA
ATGGTCACAAATTTTCTGTCTCCGGTGAAGGTGAAGGTGATGCTACTTACGGTAAATTGACCTTAAAATT
TATTTGTACTACTGGTAAATTGCCAGTTCCATGGCCAACCTTAGTCACTACTTTCGGTTATGGTGTTCAA
TGTTTTGCGAGATACCCAGATCATATGAAACAACATGACTTTTTCAAGTCTGCCATGCCAGAAGGTTATG
TTCAAGAAAGAACTATTTTTTTCAAAGATGACGGTAACTACAAGACCAGAGCTGAAGTCAAGTTTGAAGG
TGATACCTTAGTTAATAGAATCGAATTAAAAGGTATTGATTTTAAAGAAGATGGTAACATTTTAGGTCAC
AAATTGGAATACAACTATAACTCTCACAATGTTTACATCATGGCTGACAAACAAAAGAATGGTATCAAAG
TTAACTTCAAAATTAGACACAACATTGAAGATGGTTCTGTTCAATTAGCTGACCATTATCAACAAAATAC
TCCAATTGGTGATGGTCCAGTCTTGTTACCAGACAACCATTACTTATCCACTCAATCTGCCTTATCCAAA
GATCCAAACGAAAAGAGAGACCACATGGTCTTGTTAGAATTTGTTACTGCTGCTGGTATTACCCATGGTA
TGGATGAATTGTACAAAAGATCCATGTCTAAAGGTGAAGAATTATTCACTGGTGTTGTCCCAATTTTGGT
TGAATTAGATGGTGATGTTAATGGTCACAAATTTTCTGTCTCCGGTGAAGGTGAAGGTGATGCTACTTAC
GGTAAATTGACCTTAAAATTTATTTGTACTACTGGTAAATTGCCAGTTCCATGGCCAACCTTAGTCACTA
CTTTCGGTTATGGTGTTCAATGTTTTGCGAGATACCCAGATCATATGAAACAACATGACTTTTTCAAGTC
TGCCATGCCAGAAGGTTATGTTCAAGAAAGAACTATTTTTTTCAAAGATGACGGTAACTACAAGACCAGA
GCTGAAGTCAAGTTTGAAGGTGATACCTTAGTTAATAGAATCGAATTAAAAGGTATTGATTTTAAAGAAG
ATGGTAACATTTTAGGTCACAAATTGGAATACAACTATAACTCTCACAATGTTTACATCATGGCTGACAA
ACAAAAGAATGGTATCAAAGTTAACTTCAAAATTAGACACAACATTGAAGATGGTTCTGTTCAATTAGCT
GACCATTATCAACAAAATACTCCAATTGGTGATGGTCCAGTCTTGTTACCAGACAACCATTACTTATCCA
CTCAATCTGCCTTATCCAAAGATCCAAACGAAAAGAGAGACCACATGGTCTTGTTAGAATTTGTTACTGC
TGCTGGTATTACCCATGGTATGGATGAATTGTACAAATAAAGATCTGTATTCTTTAATATCGGCGCGCCA
CTTCTAAATAAGCGAATTTCTTATGATTTATGATTTTTATTATTAAATAAGTTATAAAAAAAATAAGTGT
ATACAAATTTTAAAGTGACTCTTAGGTTTTAAAACGAAAATTCTTATTCTTGAGTAACTCTTTCCTGTAG
GTCAGGTTGCTTTCTCAGGTATAGTATGAGGTCGCTCTTATTGACCACACCTCTACCGGCAGATCCGCTA
GGGATAACAGGGTAATATAGATCTGTTTAGCTTGCCTCGTCCCCGCCGGGTCACCCGGCCAGCGACATGG
AGGCCCAGAATACCCTCCTTGACAGTCTTGACGTGCGCAGCTCAGGGGCATGATGTGACTGTCGCCCGTA
CATTTAGCCCATACATCCCCATGTATAATCATTTGCATCCATACATTTTGATGGCCGCACGGCGCGAAGC
AAAAATTACGGCTCCTCGCTGCAGACCTGCGAGCAGGGAAACGCTCCCCTCACAGACGCGTTGAATTGTC
CCCACGCCGCGCCCCTGTAGAGAAATATAAAAGGTTAGGATTTGCCACTGAGGTTCTTCTTTCATATACT
TCCTTTTAAAATCTTGCTAGGATACAGTTCTCACATCACATCCGAACATAAACAACCATGGGTAAGGAAA
AGACTCACGTTTCGAGGCCGCGATTAAATTCCAACATGGATGCTGATTTATATGGGTATAAATGGGCTCG
CGATAATGTCGGGCAATCAGGTGCGACAATCTATCGATTGTATGGGAAGCCCGATGCGCCAGAGTTGTTT
CTGAAACATGGCAAAGGTAGCGTTGCCAATGATGTTACAGATGAGATGGTCAGACTAAACTGGCTGACGG
AATTTATGCCTCTTCCGACCATCAAGCATTTTATCCGTACTCCTGATGATGCATGGTTACTCACCACTGC
GATCCCCGGCAAAACAGCATTCCAGGTATTAGAAGAATATCCTGATTCAGGTGAAAATATTGTTGATGCG
CTGGCAGTGTTCCTGCGCCGGTTGCATTCGATTCCTGTTTGTAATTGTCCTTTTAACAGCGATCGCGTAT
TTCGTCTCGCTCAGGCGCAATCACGAATGAATAACGGTTTGGTTGATGCGAGTGATTTTGATGACGAGCG
TAATGGCTGGCCTGTTGAACAAGTCTGGAAAGAAATGCATAAGCTTTTGCCATTCTCACCGGATTCAGTC
GTCACTCATGGTGATTTCTCACTTGATAACCTTATTTTTGACGAGGGGAAATTAATAGGTTGTATTGATG
TTGGACGAGTCGGAATCGCAGACCGATACCAGGATCTTGCCATCCTATGGAACTGCCTCGGTGAGTTTTC
TCCTTCATTACAGAAACGGCTTTTTCAAAAATATGGTATTGATAATCCTGATATGAATAAATTGCAGTTT
CATTTGATGCTCGATGAGTTTTTCTAATCAGTACTGACAATAAAAAGATTCTTGTTTTCAAGAACTTGTC
ATTTGTATAGTTTTTTTATATTGTAGTTGTTCTATTTTAATCAAATGTTAGCGTGATTTATATTTTTTTT
CGCCTCGACATCATCTGCCCAGATGCGAAGTTAAGTGCGCAGAAAGTAATATCATGCGTCAATCGTATGT
GAATGCTGGTCGCTATACTGCTGTCGATTCGATACTAACGCCGCCATCCAGTTTAAACGAGCTCGAATTC
ATCGATGATATCAGATCCACTAGTGGCCTATGCGGCCGCGGATCTGCCGGTCTCCCTATAGTGAGTCGTA
TTAATTTCGATAAGCCAGGTTAACCTGCATTAATGAATCGGCCAACGCGCGGGGAGAGGCGGTTTGCGTA
TTGGGCGCTCTTCCGCTTCCTCGCTCACTGACTCGCTGCGCTCGGTCGTTCGGCTGCGGCGAGCGGTATC
AGCTCACTCAAAGGCGGTAATACGGTTATCCACAGAATCAGGGGATAACGCAGGAAAGAACATGTGAGCA
AAAGGCCAGCAAAAGGCCAGGAACCGTAAAAAGGCCGCGTTGCTGGCGTTTTTCCATAGGCTCCGCCCCC
CTGACGAGCATCACAAAAATCGACGCTCAAGTCAGAGGTGGCGAAACCCGACAGGACTATAAAGATACCA
GGCGTTTCCCCCTGGAAGCTCCCTCGTGCGCTCTCCTGTTCCGACCCTGCCGCTTACCGGATACCTGTCC
GCCTTTCTCCCTTCGGGAAGCGTGGCGCTTTCTCATAGCTCACGCTGTAGGTATCTCAGTTCGGTGTAGG
TCGTTCGCTCCAAGCTGGGCTGTGTGCACGAACCCCCCGTTCAGCCCGACCGCTGCGCCTTATCCGGTAA
CTATCGTCTTGAGTCCAACCCGGTAAGACACGACTTATCGCCACTGGCAGCAGCCACTGGTAACAGGATT
AGCAGAGCGAGGTATGTAGGCGGTGCTACAGAGTTCTTGAAGTGGTGGCCTAACTACGGCTACACTAGAA
GAACAGTATTTGGTATCTGCGCTCTGCTGAAGCCAGTTACCTTCGGAAAAAGAGTTGGTAGCTCTTGATC
CGGCAAACAAACCACCGCTGGTAGCGGTGGTTTTTTTGTTTGCAAGCAGCAGATTACGCGCAGAAAAAAA
GGATCTCAAGAAGATCCTTTGATCTTTTCTACGGGGTCTGACGCTCAGTGGAACGAAAACTCACGTTAAG
GGATTTTGGTCATGAGATTATCAAAAAGGATCTTCACCTAGATCCTTTTAAATTAAAAATGAAGTTTTAA
ATCAATCTAAAGTATATATGAGTAAACTTGGTCTGACAGTTACCAATGCTTAATCAGTGAGGCACCTATC
TCAGCGATCTGTCTATTTCGTTCATCCATAGTTGCCTGACTCCCCGTCGTGTAGATAACTACGATACGGG
AGGGCTTACCATCTGGCCCCAGTGCTGCAATGATACCGCGAGACCCACGCTCACCGGCTCCAGATTTATC
AGCAATAAACCAGCCAGCCGGAAGGGCCGAGCGCAGAAGTGGTCCTGCAACTTTATCCGCCTCCATCCAG
TCTATTAATTGTTGCCGGGAAGCTAGAGTAAGTAGTTCGCCAGTTAATAGTTTGCGCAACGTTGTTGCCA
TTGCTACAGGCATCGTGGTGTCACGCTCGTCGTTTGGTATGGCTTCATTCAGCTCCGGTTCCCAACGATC
AAGGCGAGTTACATGATCCCCCATGTTGTGCAAAAAAGCGGTTAGCTCCTTCGGTCCTCCGATCGTTGTC
AGAAGTAAGTTGGCCGCAGTGTTATCACTCATGGTTATGGCAGCACTGCATAATTCTCTTACTGTCATGC
CATCCGTAAGATGCTTTTCTGTGACTGGTGAGTACTCAACCAAGTCATTCTGAGAATAGTGTATGCGGCG
ACCGAGTTGCTCTTGCCCGGCGTCAATACGGGATAATACCGCGCCACATAGCAGAACTTTAAAAGTGCTC
ATCATTGGAAAACGTTCTTCGGGGCGAAAACTCTCAAGGATCTTACCGCTGTTGAGATCCAGTTCGATGT
AACCCACTCGTGCACCCAACTGATCTTCAGCATCTTTTACTTTCACCAGCGTTTCTGGGTGAGCAAAAAC
AGGAAGGCAAAATGCCGCAAAAAAGGGAATAAGGGCGACACGGAAATGTTGAATACTCATACTCTTCCTT
TTTCAATATTATTGAAGCATTTATCAGGGTTATTGTCTCATGAGCGGATACATATTTGAATGTATTTAGA
AAAATAAACAAATAGGGGTTCCGCGCACATTTCCCCGAAAAGTGCCACCTGACGTCTAAGAAACCATTAT
TATCATGACATTAACCTATAAAAATAGGCGTATCACGAGGCCCTTTCGTCTCGCGCGTTTCGGTGATGAC
GGTGAAAACCTCTGACACATGCAGCTCCCGGAGACGGTCACAGCTTGTCTGTAAGCGGATGCCGGGAGCA
GACAAGCCCGTCAGGGCGCGTCAGCGGGTGTTGGCGGGTGTCGGGGCTGGCTTAACTATGCGGCATCAGA
GCAGATTGTACTGAGAGTGCACCATATGGACATATTGTCGTTAGAACGCGGCTACAATTAATACATA
